Addgene plasmid #84643: pCuo CA Rac1
Purpose: constitutively active Rac1 under cumate-inducible promoter in Lentiviral vector. Also expresses RFP and puromycin resistance.
Depositing lab: Sanjay Kumar. Depositing organization: University of California, Berkeley. Publication: Simultaneous and independent tuning of RhoA and Rac1 activity with orthogonally inducible promoters. MacKay JL, Kumar S. Integr Biol (Camb). 2014 Sep;6(9):885-94. doi: 10.1039/c4ib00099d. PubMed 25044255.
Backbone
  Vector backbone: QM516B-1
  Backbone manufacturer: System Biosciences
  Vector type: Mammalian Expression, Lentiviral
  Selectable markers: Puromycin ; RFP
Growth in bacteria
  Bacterial resistance: Ampicillin, 100 μg/mL
  Growth temperature: 37°C
  Growth strain: NEB Stable
  Copy number: Unknown
Gene/Insert
  Gene/Insert name: Rac1
  Species: H. sapiens (human)
  Mutation: Constitutively Active, Q61L
  Entrez Gene: RAC1 (a.k.a. MIG5, MRD48, Rac-1, TC-25, p21-Rac1)
  Promoter: cumate-inducible promoter
  Cloning method: Unknown
  Sequencing primers: 5′ CACCTGGCCCGATCTGGCC (from SparQ Cumate Switch System Biosciences manual)
Terms and licenses: Academic/Nonprofit Terms; Industry Terms: Not Available to Industry
How to cite: pCuo CA Rac1 was a gift from Sanjay Kumar (Addgene plasmid # 84643 ; http://n2t.net/addgene:84643 ; RRID:Addgene_84643)
