[The description below was written by a language model from this plasmid's Addgene catalogue record and pLannotate feature annotations shown in this document.]
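Description:
pCuo CA Rac1 is a third-generation-style HIV-1 lentiviral expression vector built on the System Biosciences QM516B-1 cumate-switch backbone, designed for inducible expression of a constitutively active human Rac1 GTPase in mammalian cells. In bacteria it is maintained through a high-copy ColE1/pUC-type origin and selected with ampicillin via the β-lactamase gene. The viral portion begins with an RSV promoter fused to a truncated 5' LTR, followed by the Ψ packaging signal, RRE and cPPT/CTS, and ends with a WPRE and a truncated 3' LTR. An SV40 polyadenylation signal and SV40 origin lie downstream. These elements allow Rev-dependent packaging of the genomic RNA and integration of the cassette into target cells when packaging functions are supplied in trans.

The payload consists of two transcription units. The first is the cumate-inducible promoter, composed of CMV enhancer/promoter sequences joined to a CuO operator. The operator is bound by the CymR repressor, so transcription is blocked until cumate is added to relieve repression. CymR is not annotated on this plasmid and presumably has to be provided separately. Adenovirus-derived leader and chimeric intron fragments follow the promoter, and then comes the Rac1 Q61L coding sequence, a mutant locked in the active state. Downstream, an EF-1α core promoter combined with an HTLV-1 LTR segment constitutively drives mRFP1 followed by puromycin N-acetyltransferase. The linker between these two coding sequences is not annotated. Transduced cells can therefore be identified by red fluorescence and selected with puromycin independently of induction. The associated publication title indicates use in graded tuning of Rac1 activity alongside an orthogonally inducible RhoA construct.
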