Features (pLannotate 1.2.2; 35 found; start..end, strand, type, name):
    549..1409    -  CDS            AmpR: β-lactamase; bla; confers resistance to ampicillin, carbenicillin, and related antibiotics
   1410..1514    -  promoter       AmpR promoter: bla
   1609..1644    +  CDS            rop (fragment): Rop protein, which maintains plasmids at low copy number; rop
   1746..1845    +  misc_feature   bom (fragment): basis of mobility region from pBR322
   1851..2005    -  CDS            lacZα (fragment): LacZα fragment of β-galactosidase; lacZ fragment
   2019..2245    +  promoter       RSV promoter: Rous sarcoma virus enhancer/promoter
   2246..2426    +  LTR            5' LTR (truncated): truncated 5' long terminal repeat (LTR) from HIV-1
   2473..2598    +  misc_feature   HIV-1 Ψ: packaging signal of human immunodeficiency virus type 1
   2582..2920    +  CDS            HIV-1 gag (fragment): gag protein from human immunodeficiency virus 1; gag
   3091..3324    +  misc_feature   RRE: The Rev response element (RRE) of HIV-1 allows for Rev-dependent mRNA export from the nucleus to the cytoplasm.
   3701..3801    +  CDS            Rev (fragment): human immunodeficiency virus 1 (HIV-1) Rev protein; rev; enhances nuclear export of unspliced and incompletely spliced viral mRNAs
   3820..3936    +  misc_feature   cPPT/CTS: central polypurine tract and central termination sequence of HIV-1
   3944..4310    +  enhancer       CMV enhancer: human cytomegalovirus immediate early enhancer
   4312..4475    +  promoter       CMV promoter (fragment): human cytomegalovirus (CMV) immediate early promoter
   4492..4525    +  promoter       minimal CMV promoter (fragment): human cytomegalovirus (CMV) immediate early promoter
   4537..4562    -  protein_bind   CuO (fragment): CymR-binding P2 operator sequence from the p-cmt operon of Pseudomonas putida (Mullick et al., 2006) CymR
   4707..4745    +  misc_feature   Ad SA (fragment): adenovirus major late transcript splice acceptor (Friedrich and Soriano, 1991)
   4778..4987    -  CDS            PTP (fragment): TERM_ADE02 - Experimental evidence at protein level: Swiss-Prot protein existence level 1. Protein covalently bound to the viral DNA that acts as a primer for viral genomic replication by DNA strand displacement. Assembles on the viral origin of replication in an initiation complex with viral polymerase, DBP, host NFIA and host POU2F1/OCT1. During initiation, the polymerase covalently couples the first dCTP with Ser- 580 of pTP. The terminal protein stimulates the template activity over 20 fold compared to protein-free templates. Neo-synthesized viral genomes are linked to two preterminal prot
   5018..5107    +  intron         chimeric intron (fragment): chimera between introns from adenovirus and immunoglobulin heavy chain genes
   5126..5172    +  CDS            IgH signal sequence (fragment): signal sequence from the mouse immunoglobulin heavy chain variable region
   5217..5795    +  CDS            Rac1 (Q61L): constitutively active mutant of human Rac family small GTPase 1
   5880..6091    +  promoter       EF-1α core promoter: core promoter for human elongation factor EF-1α
   6104..6372    +  LTR            5' LTR (truncated): truncated 5' long terminal repeat (LTR) from human T-cell leukemia virus (HTLV) type 1
   6406..7080    +  CDS            mRFP1: mRFP1 is a basic (constitutively fluorescent) red fluorescent protein published in 2002, derived from Discosoma sp.. It is reported to be a somewhat slowly-maturing monomer with low acid sensitivity.
   7138..7737    +  CDS            PuroR: puromycin N-acetyltransferase; pac from Streptomyces alboniger; confers resistance to puromycin
   7738..8326    +  misc_feature   WPRE: woodchuck hepatitis virus posttranscriptional regulatory element
   8321..8428    +  CDS            nef (fragment): NEF_SIVS4 - Experimental evidence at protein level: Swiss-Prot protein existence level 1. Interferes with TCR signaling from the cell membrane. Interacts with CD247/TCRZ (TCR zeta chain) and exert potent down- regulation of cell surface TCR/CD3 complexes. From Simian immunodeficiency virus (isolate F236/smH4) (SIV-sm) (Simian immunodeficiency virus sooty mangabey monkey).
   8453..8633    +  LTR            5' LTR (truncated): truncated 5' long terminal repeat (LTR) from HIV-1
   8705..8826    +  polyA_signal   SV40 poly(A) signal: SV40 polyadenylation signal
   8866..9001    +  rep_origin     SV40 ori: SV40 origin of replication
   9058..9074    -  protein_bind   lac operator: The lac repressor binds to the lac operator to inhibit transcription in E. coli. This inhibition can be relieved by adding lactose or isopropyl-β-D-thiogalactopyranoside (IPTG). lac repressor encoded by lacI
   9082..9112    -  promoter       lac promoter: promoter for the E. coli lac operon
   9127..9148    -  protein_bind   CAP binding site: CAP binding activates transcription in the presence of cAMP. E. coli catabolite activator protein
   9161..9253    -  CDS            lacI (fragment): lac repressor; lacI; The lac repressor binds to the lac operator to inhibit transcription in E. coli. This inhibition can be relieved by adding lactose or isopropyl-β-D-thiogalactopyranoside (IPTG).
   9436..378     -  rep_origin     ori (across the origin): high-copy-number ColE1/pMB1/pBR322/pUC origin of replication
>Addgene plasmid #84643 | pCuo CA Rac1 | addgene full sequence | sequence record 175059 | Addgene NGS Result
TATCTCAGTTCGGTGTAGGTCGTTCGCTCCAAGCTGGGCTGTGTGCACGAACCCCCCGTTCAGCCCGACC
GCTGCGCCTTATCCGGTAACTATCGTCTTGAGTCCAACCCGGTAAGACACGACTTATCGCCACTGGCAGC
AGCCACTGGTAACAGGATTAGCAGAGCGAGGTATGTAGGCGGTGCTACAGAGTTCTTGAAGTGGTGGCCT
AACTACGGCTACACTAGAAGAACAGTATTTGGTATCTGCGCTCTGCTGAAGCCAGTTACCTTCGGAAAAA
GAGTTGGTAGCTCTTGATCCGGCAAACAAACCACCGCTGGTAGCGGTGGTTTTTTTGTTTGCAAGCAGCA
GATTACGCGCAGAAAAAAAGGATCTCAAGAAGATCCTTTGATCTTTTCTACGGGGTCTGACGCTCAGTGG
AACGAAAACTCACGTTAAGGGATTTTGGTCATGAGATTATCAAAAAGGATCTTCACCTAGATCCTTTTAA
ATTAAAAATGAAGTTTTAAATCAATCTAAAGTATATATGAGTAAACTTGGTCTGACAGTTACCAATGCTT
AATCAGTGAGGCACCTATCTCAGCGATCTGTCTATTTCGTTCATCCATAGTTGCCTGACTCCCCGTCGTG
TAGATAACTACGATACGGGAGGGCTTACCATCTGGCCCCAGTGCTGCAATGATACCGCGAGACCCACGCT
CACCGGCTCCAGATTTATCAGCAATAAACCAGCCAGCCGGAAGGGCCGAGCGCAGAAGTGGTCCTGCAAC
TTTATCCGCCTCCATCCAGTCTATTAATTGTTGCCGGGAAGCTAGAGTAAGTAGTTCGCCAGTTAATAGT
TTGCGCAACGTTGTTGCCATTGCTACAGGCATCGTGGTGTCACGCTCGTCGTTTGGTATGGCTTCATTCA
GCTCCGGTTCCCAACGATCAAGGCGAGTTACATGATCCCCCATGTTGTGCAAAAAAGCGGTTAGCTCCTT
CGGTCCTCCGATCGTTGTCAGAAGTAAGTTGGCCGCAGTGTTATCACTCATGGTTATGGCAGCACTGCAT
AATTCTCTTACTGTCATGCCATCCGTAAGATGCTTTTCTGTGACTGGTGAGTACTCAACCAAGTCATTCT
GAGAATAGTGTATGCGGCGACCGAGTTGCTCTTGCCCGGCGTCAATACGGGATAATACCGCGCCACATAG
CAGAACTTTAAAAGTGCTCATCATTGGAAAACGTTCTTCGGGGCGAAAACTCTCAAGGATCTTACCGCTG
TTGAGATCCAGTTCGATGTAACCCACTCGTGCACCCAACTGATCTTCAGCATCTTTTACTTTCACCAGCG
TTTCTGGGTGAGCAAAAACAGGAAGGCAAAATGCCGCAAAAAAGGGAATAAGGGCGACACGGAAATGTTG
AATACTCATACTCTTCCTTTTTCAATATTATTGAAGCATTTATCAGGGTTATTGTCTCATGAGCGGATAC
ATATTTGAATGTATTTAGAAAAATAAACAAATAGGGGTTCCGCGCACATTTCCCCGAAAAGTGCCACCTG
ACGTCTAAGAAACCATTATTATCATGACATTAACCTATAAAAATAGGCGTATCACGAGGCCCTTTCGTCT
CGCGCGTTTCGGTGATGACGGTGAAAACCTCTGACACATGCAGCTCCCGGAGACGGTCACAGCTTGTCTG
TAAGCGGATGCCGGGAGCAGACAAGCCCGTCAGGGCGCGTCAGCGGGTGTTGGCGGGTGTCGGGGCTGGC
TTAACTATGCGGCATCAGAGCAGATTGTACTGAGAGTGCACCATATGCGGTGTGAAATACCGCACAGATG
CGTAAGGAGAAAATACCGCATCAGGCGCCATTCGCCATTCAGGCTGCGCAACTGTTGGGAAGGGCGATCG
GTGCGGGCCTCTTCGCTATTACGCCAGCTGGCGAAAGGGGGATGTGCTGCAAGGCGATTAAGTTGGGTAA
CGCCAGGGTTTTCCCAGTCACGACGTTGTAAAACGACGGCCAGTGCCAAGCTGACGCGTGTAGTCTTATG
CAATACTCTTGTAGTCTTGCAACATGGTAACGATGAGTTAGCAACATGCCTTACAAGGAGAGAAAAAGCA
CCGTGCATGCCGATTGGTGGAAGTAAGGTGGTACGATCGTGCCTTATTAGGAAGGCAACAGACGGGTCTG
ACATGGATTGGACGAACCACTGAATTGCCGCATTGCAGAGATATTGTATTTAAGTGCCTAGCTCGATACA
TAAACGGGTCTCTCTGGTTAGACCAGATCTGAGCCTGGGAGCTCTCTGGCTAACTAGGGAACCCACTGCT
TAAGCCTCAATAAAGCTTGCCTTGAGTGCTTCAAGTAGTGTGTGCCCGTCTGTTGTGTGACTCTGGTAAC
TAGAGATCCCTCAGACCCTTTTAGTCAGTGTGGAAAATCTCTAGCAGTGGCGCCCGAACAGGGACTTGAA
AGCGAAAGGGAAACCAGAGGAGCTCTCTCGACGCAGGACTCGGCTTGCTGAAGCGCGCACGGCAAGAGGC
GAGGGGCGGCGACTGGTGAGTACGCCAAAAATTTTGACTAGCGGAGGCTAGAAGGAGAGAGATGGGTGCG
AGAGCGTCAGTATTAAGCGGGGGAGAATTAGATCGCGATGGGAAAAAATTCGGTTAAGGCCAGGGGGAAA
GAAAAAATATAAATTAAAACATATAGTATGGGCAAGCAGGGAGCTAGAACGATTCGCAGTTAATCCTGGC
CTGTTAGAAACATCAGAAGGCTGTAGACAAATACTGGGACAGCTACAACCATCCCTTCAGACAGGATCAG
AAGAACTTAGATCATTATATAATACAGTAGCAACCCTCTATTGTGTGCATCAAAGGATAGAGATAAAAGA
CACCAAGGAAGCTTTAGACAAGATAGAGGAAGAGCAAAACAAAAGTAAGACCACCGCACAGCAAGCGGCC
ACTGATCTTCAGACCTGGAGGAGGAGATATGAGGGACAATTGGAGAAGTGAATTATATAAATATAAAGTA
GTAAAAATTGAACCATTAGGAGTAGCACCCACCAAGGCAAAGAGAAGAGTGGTGCAGAGAGAAAAAAGAG
CAGTGGGAATAGGAGCTTTGTTCCTTGGGTTCTTGGGAGCAGCAGGAAGCACTATGGGCGCAGCGTCAAT
GACGCTGACGGTACAGGCCAGACAATTATTGTCTGGTATAGTGCAGCAGCAGAACAATTTGCTGAGGGCT
ATTGAGGCGCAACAGCATCTGTTGCAACTCACAGTCTGGGGCATCAAGCAGCTCCAGGCAAGAATCCTGG
CTGTGGAAAGATACCTAAAGGATCAACAGCTCCTGGGGATTTGGGGTTGCTCTGGAAAACTCATTTGCAC
CACTGCTGTGCCTTGGAATGCTAGTTGGAGTAATAAATCTCTGGAACAGATTTGGAATCACACGACCTGG
ATGGAGTGGGACAGAGAAATTAACAATTACACAAGCTTAATACACTCCTTAATTGAAGAATCGCAAAACC
AGCAAGAAAAGAATGAACAAGAATTATTGGAATTAGATAAATGGGCAAGTTTGTGGAATTGGTTTAACAT
AACAAATTGGCTGTGGTATATAAAATTATTCATAATGATAGTAGGAGGCTTGGTAGGTTTAAGAATAGTT
TTTGCTGTACTTTCTATAGTGAATAGAGTTAGGCAGGGATATTCACCATTATCGTTTCAGACCCACCTCC
CAACCCCGAGGGGACCCGACAGGCCCGAAGGAATAGAAGAAGAAGGTGGAGAGAGAGACAGAGACAGATC
CATTCGATTAGTGAACGGATCTCGACGGTATCGGTTAACTTTTAAAAGAAAAGGGGGGATTGGGGGGTAC
AGTGCAGGGGAAAGAATAGTAGACATAATAGCAACAGACATACAAACTAAAGAATTACAAAAACAAATTA
CAAAATTCAAAATTTTATCGATAGACTAGTTATTAATAGTAATCAATTACGGGGTCATTAGTTCATAGCC
CATATATGGAGTTCCGCGTTACATAACTTACGGTAAATGGCCCGCCTGGCTGACCGCCCAACGACCCCCG
CCCATTGACGTCAATAATGACGTATGTTCCCATAGTAACGCCAATAGGGACTTTCCATTGACGTCAATGG
GTGGAGTATTTACGGTAAACTGCCCACTTGGCAGTACATCAAGTGTATCATATGCCAAGTCCGCCCCCTA
TTGACGTCAATGACGGTAAATGGCCCGCCTGGCATTATGCCCAGTACATGACCTTACGGGACTTTCCTAC
TTGGCAGTACATCTACGTATTAGTCATCGCTATTACCATGGTGATGCGGTTTTGGCAGTACACCAATGGG
CGTGGATAGCGGTTTGACTCACGGGGATTTCCAAGTCTCCACCCCATTGACGTCAATGGGAGTTTGTTTT
GGCACCAAAATCAACGGGACTTTCCAAAATGTCGTAATACCCCCGCCCCGTTGACGCAAATGGGCAAGCT
TGCCGGGTCGAGGTAGGCGTGTACGGTGGGAGGCCTATATAAGCAACCGGTATAATCAAACAGACCAGAT
TGTCTGTTTGTTACCGGTGTTTAGTGAACCGGGCGCGCCTCATATCGCCTGGAGACGCCATCCACGCTGT
TTTGACCTCCATAGAAGACACCGGGACCGATCCAGCCTCCGCGGTCACTCTCTTCCGCATCGCTGTCTGC
GAGGGCCAGCTGTTGGGCTCGCGGTTGAGGACAAACTCTTCGCGGTCTTTCCAGTACTCTTGGATCGGAA
ACCCGTCGGCCTCCGAACGGTACTCCGCCACCGAGGGACCTGAGCGAGTCCGCATCGACCGGATCGGAAA
ACCTCTCGAGAAAGGCGTCTAACCAGTCACAGTCGCAAGGTAGGCTGAGCACCGTGGCGGGCGGCAGCGG
GTGGCGGTCGGGGTTGTTTCTGGCGGAGGTGCTGCTGATGATGTAATTAAAGTAGGCGGTCTTGAGACGG
CGGATGGTCGAGGTGAGGTGTGGCAGGCTTGAGATCCAGCTGTTGGGGTGAGTACTCCCTCTCAAAAGCG
GGCATTACTTCTGCGCTAAGATTGTCAGTTTCCAAAAACGAGGAGGATTTGATATTCACCTGGCCCGATC
TGGCCATACACTTGAGTGACAATGACATCCACTTTGCCTTTCTCTCCACAGGTGTCCACTCCCAGGTCCA
AGTTTGGTCTAGTCGACTGGATCCGGTACCGAATTCATGCAGGCCATCAAGTGTGTGGTGGTGGGAGACG
GAGCTGTAGGTAAAACTTGCCTACTGATCAGTTACACAACCAATGCATTTCCTGGAGAATATATCCCTAC
TGTCTTTGACAATTATTCTGCCAATGTTATGGTAGATGGAAAACCGGTGAATCTGGGCTTATGGGATACA
GCTGGACTAGAAGATTATGACAGATTACGCCCCCTATCCTATCCGCAAACAGATGTGTTCTTAATTTGCT
TTTCCCTTGTGAGTCCTGCATCATTTGAAAATGTCCGTGCAAAGTGGTATCCTGAGGTGCGGCACCACTG
TCCCAACACTCCCATCATCCTAGTGGGAACTAAACTTGATCTTAGGGATGATAAAGACACGATCGAGAAA
CTGAAGGAGAAGAAGCTGACTCCCATCACCTATCCGCAGGGTCTAGCCATGGCTAAGGAGATTGGTGCTG
TAAAATACCTGGAGTGCTCGGCGCTCACACAGCGAGGCCTCAAGACAGTGTTTGACGAAGCGATCCGAGC
AGTCCTCTGCCCGCCTCCCGTGAAGAAGAGGAAGAGAAAATGCCTGCTGTTGTAACTCGAGATATCTAGA
GCTAGCGAATTCGAATTTAAATCGGATCCGCGGCCGCAAGGATCTGCGATCGCTCCGGTGCCCGTCAGTG
GGCAGAGCGCACATCGCCCACAGTCCCCGAGAAGTTGGGGGGAGGGGTCGGCAATTGAACGGGTGCCTAG
AGAAGGTGGCGCGGGGTAAACTGGGAAAGTGATGTCGTGTACTGGCTCCGCCTTTTTCCCGAGGGTGGGG
GAGAACCGTATATAAGTGCAGTAGTCGCCGTGAACGTTCTTTTTCGCAACGGGTTTGCCGCCAGAACACA
GCTGAAGCTTCGAGGGGCTCGCATCTCTCCTTCACGCGCCCGCCGCCCTACCTGAGGCCGCCATCCACGC
CGGTTGAGTCGCGTTCTGCCGCCTCCCGCCTGTGGTGCCTCCTGAACTGCGTCCGCCGTCTAGGTAAGTT
TAAAGCTCAGGTCGAGACCGGGCCTTTGTCCGGCGCTCCCTTGGAGCCTACCTAGACTCAGCCGGCTCTC
CACGCTTTGCCTGACCCTGCTTGCTCAACTCTACGTCTTTGTTTCGTTTTCTGTTCTGCGCCGTTACAGA
TCCAAGCTGTGACCGGCGCCTACGATATCGCCACCATGGCCAGCTCCGAGGATGTCATCAAAGAGTTTAT
GAGATTTAAGGTCAAGATGGAGGGAAGCGTCAACGGACACGAGTTCGAGATTGAGGGAGAAGGAGAAGGC
CGGCCTTACGAGGGCACACAAACCGCTAAGCTCAAGGTCACAAAAGGAGGACCCCTCCCCTTCTCCTGGG
ATATTCTGAGCCCTCAGTTCCAGTACGGAAGCAAAGCCTATGTTAAACACCCTGCCGACATCCCTGACTA
TCTGAAGCTCTCCTTCCCTGAAGGCTTCAAGTGGGAGAGATTCATGAACTTCGAGGACGGAGGCGTGGTG
ACAGTCACACAAGATAGCACCCTCCAGGACGGAGAGTTTATTTATAAGGTGAAACTCAGAGGAACCAACT
TCCCCTCCGATGGCCCTGTCATGCAAAAAAAAACAATGGGATGGGAAGCCTCCACCGAGAGAATGTATCC
TGAGGATGGCGCTCTGAAAGGCGAAATTAAAATGAGACTGAAACTCAAAGACGGAGGACACTACGATGCC
GAGGTCAAAACAACCTACAAGGCCAAGAAACAAGTGCAGCTGCCTGGCGCCTACATGACTGATATTAAAC
TCGACATTATCAGCCATAATGGGGACTACACCATCGTGGAACAATATGAGAGAGCTGAGGGCAGACATAG
CACAGGCGCTGGAGAGGGCAGAGGAAGTCTTCTAACATGCGGTGACGTGGAGGAGAATCCCGGCCCTATG
ACCGAGTACAAGCCCACGGTGCGCCTCGCCACCCGCGACGACGTCCCCAGGGCCGTACGCACCCTCGCCG
CCGCGTTCGCCGACTACCCCGCCACGCGCCACACCGTCGATCCGGACCGCCACATCGAGCGGGTCACCGA
GCTGCAAGAACTCTTCCTCACGCGCGTCGGGCTCGACATCGGCAAGGTGTGGGTCGCGGACGACGGCGCC
GCGGTGGCGGTCTGGACCACGCCGGAGAGCGTCGAAGCGGGGGCGGTGTTCGCCGAGATCGGCCCGCGCA
TGGCCGAGTTGAGCGGTTCCCGGCTGGCCGCGCAGCAACAGATGGAAGGCCTCCTGGCGCCGCACCGGCC
CAAGGAGCCCGCGTGGTTCCTGGCCACCGTCGGCGTCTCGCCCGACCACCAGGGCAAGGGTCTGGGCAGC
GCCGTCGTGCTCCCCGGAGTGGAGGCGGCCGAGCGCGCCGGGGTGCCCGCCTTCCTGGAGACCTCCGCGC
CCCGCAACCTCCCCTTCTACGAGCGGCTCGGCTTCACCGTCACCGCCGACGTCGAGGTGCCCGAAGGACC
GCGCACCTGGTGCATGACCCGCAAGCCCGGTGCCTGAAATCAACCTCTGGATTACAAAATTTGTGAAAGA
TTGACTGGTATTCTTAACTATGTTGCTCCTTTTACGCTATGTGGATACGCTGCTTTAATGCCTTTGTATC
ATGCTATTGCTTCCCGTATGGCTTTCATTTTCTCCTCCTTGTATAAATCCTGGTTGCTGTCTCTTTATGA
GGAGTTGTGGCCCGTTGTCAGGCAACGTGGCGTGGTGTGCACTGTGTTTGCTGACGCAACCCCCACTGGT
TGGGGCATTGCCACCACCTGTCAGCTCCTTTCCGGGACTTTCGCTTTCCCCCTCCCTATTGCCACGGCGG
AACTCATCGCCGCCTGCCTTGCCCGCTGCTGGACAGGGGCTCGGCTGTTGGGCACTGACAATTCCGTGGT
GTTGTCGGGGAAATCATCGTCCTTTCCTTGGCTGCTCGCCTGTGTTGCCACCTGGATTCTGCGCGGGACG
TCCTTCTGCTACGTCCCTTCGGCCCTCAATCCAGCGGACCTTCCTTCCCGCGGCCTGCTGCCGGCTCTGC
GGCCTCTTCCGCGTCTCCGCCTTCGCCCTCAGACGAGTCGGATCTCCCTTTGGGCCGCCTCCCCGCCTGG
TACCTTTAAGACCAATGACTTACAAGGCAGCTGTAGATCTTAGCCACTTTTTAAAAGAAAAGGGGGGACT
GGAAGGGCTAATTCACTCCCAACGAAGATAAGATCTGCTTTTTGCTTGTACTGGGTCTCTCTGGTTAGAC
CAGATCTGAGCCTGGGAGCTCTCTGGCTAACTAGGGAACCCACTGCTTAAGCCTCAATAAAGCTTGCCTT
GAGTGCTTCAAGTAGTGTGTGCCCGTCTGTTGTGTGACTCTGGTAACTAGAGATCCCTCAGACCCTTTTA
GTCAGTGTGGAAAATCTCTAGCAGTAGTAGTTCATGTCATCTTATTATTCAGTATTTATAACTTGCAAAG
AAATGAATATCAGAGAGTGAGAGGAACTTGTTTATTGCAGCTTATAATGGTTACAAATAAAGCAATAGCA
TCACAAATTTCACAAATAAAGCATTTTTTTCACTGCATTCTAGTTGTGGTTTGTCCAAACTCATCAATGT
ATCTTATCATGTCTGGCTCTAGCTATCCCGCCCCTAACTCCGCCCATCCCGCCCCTAACTCCGCCCAGTT
CCGCCCATTCTCCGCCCCATGGCTGACTAATTTTTTTTATTTATGCAGAGGCCGAGGCCGCCTCGGCCTC
TGAGCTATTCCAGAAGTAGTGAGGAGGCTTTTTTGGAGGCCTAGACTTTTGCAGAGACCAAATTCGTAAT
CATGTCATAGCTGTTTCCTGTGTGAAATTGTTATCCGCTCACAATTCCACACAACATACGAGCCGGAAGC
ATAAAGTGTAAAGCCTGGGGTGCCTAATGAGTGAGCTAACTCACATTAATTGCGTTGCGCTCACTGCCCG
CTTTCCAGTCGGGAAACCTGTCGTGCCAGCTGCATTAATGAATCGGCCAACGCGCGGGGAGAGGCGGTTT
GCGTATTGGGCGCTCTTCCGCTTCCTCGCTCACTGACTCGCTGCGCTCGGTCGTTCGGCTGCGGCGAGCG
GTATCAGCTCACTCAAAGGCGGTAATACGGTTATCCACAGAATCAGGGGATAACGCAGGAAAGAACATGT
GAGCAAAAGGCCAGCAAAAGGCCAGGAACCGTAAAAAGGCCGCGTTGCTGGCGTTTTTCCATAGGCTCCG
CCCCCCTGACGAGCATCACAAAAATCGACGCTCAAGTCAGAGGTGGCGAAACCCGACAGGACTATAAAGA
TACCAGGCGTTTCCCCCTGGAAGCTCCCTCGTGCGCTCTCCTGTTCCGACCCTGCCGCTTACCGGATACC
TGTCCGCCTTTCTCCCTTCGGGAAGCGTGGCGCTTTCTCATAGCTCACGCTGTAGG
